>Addgene plasmid #100404 | pCMV_mEm_4GS_LF82_805 | addgene full sequence | sequence record 209407 | Addgene NGS Result
CTATTACGCCAGCTGGCGAAAGGGGGATGTGCTGCAAGGCGATTAAGTTGGGTAACGCCAGGGTTTTCCC
AGTCACGACGTTGTAAAACGACGGCCAGTGAGTTCGAGCTTGCATGCCTGCAGGTCGTTACATAACTTAC
GGTAAATGGCCCGCCTGGCTGACCGCCCAACGACCCCCGCCCATTGACGTCAATAATGACGTATGTTCCC
ATAGTAACGCCAATAGGGACTTTCCATTGACGTCAATGGGTGGAGTATTTACGGTAAACTGCCCACTTGG
CAGTACATCAAGTGTATCATATGCCAAGTACGCCCCCTATTGACGTCAATGACGGTAAATGGCCCGCCTG
GCATTATGCCCAGTACATGACCTTATGGGACTTTCCTACTTGGCAGTACATCTACGTATTAGTCATCGCT
ATTACCATGGTGATGCGGTTTTGGCAGTACATCAATGGGCGTGGATAGCGGTTTGACTCACGGGGATTTC
CAAGTCTCCACCCCATTGACGTCAATGGGAGTTTGTTTTGGCACCAAAATCAACGGGACTTTCCAAAATG
TCGTAACAACTCCGCCCCATTGACGCAAATGGGCGGTAGGCGTGTACGGTGGGAGGTCTATATAAGCAGA
GCTCGTTTAGTGAACCGTCAGATCGCCTGGAGACGCCATCCACGCTGTTTTGACCTCCATAGAAGACACC
GGGACCGATCCAGCCTCCGGACTCTAGAGGATCCGGTACTAGAGGAACTGAAAAACCAGAAAGTTAACTG
GTAAGTTTAGTCTTTTTGTCTTTTATTTCAGGTCCCGGATCCGGTGGTGGTGCAAATCAAAGAACTGCTC
CTCAGTGGATGTTGCCTTTACTTCTAGGCCTGTACGGAAGTGTTACTTCTGCTCTAAAAGCTGCGGAATT
GTACCCGCGGGCCCACCATGGTGAGCAAGGGCGAGGAGCTGTTCACCGGGGTGGTGCCCATCCTGGTCGA
GCTGGACGGCGACGTAAACGGCCACAAGTTCAGCGTGTCCGGCGAGGGCGAGGGCGATGCCACCTACGGC
AAGCTGACCCTGAAGTTCATCTGCACCACCGGCAAGCTGCCCGTGCCCTGGCCCACCCTCGTGACCACCT
TGACCTACGGCGTGCAGTGCTTCGCCCGCTACCCCGACCACATGAAGCAGCACGACTTCTTCAAGTCCGC
CATGCCCGAAGGCTACGTCCAGGAGCGCACCATCTTCTTCAAGGACGACGGCAACTACAAGACCCGCGCC
GAGGTGAAGTTCGAGGGCGACACCCTGGTGAACCGCATCGAGCTGAAGGGCATCGACTTCAAGGAGGACG
GCAACATCCTGGGGCACAAGCTGGAGTACAACTACAACAGCCACAAGGTCTATATCACCGCCGACAAGCA
GAAGAACGGCATCAAGGTGAACTTCAAGACCCGCCACAACATCGAGGACGGCAGCGTGCAGCTCGCCGAC
CACTACCAGCAGAACACCCCCATCGGCGACGGCCCCGTGCTGCTGCCCGACAACCACTACCTGAGCACCC
AGTCCAAGCTGAGCAAAGACCCCAACGAGAAGCGCGATCACATGGTCCTGCTGGAGTTCGTGACCGCCGC
CGGGATCACTCTCGGCATGGACGAGCTGTACAAGCGAATTGGTGGAGGGGGCGGTTCCGGTGGCGGAGGT
TCCCGAATTCGTCGACGGAGATCTGATATGTCTGAAAAAACTAAACTTGAGATATTTTCCGTTGAATACA
GAAAAAATATTTTTGATTTATATAAAGATACATTTGTTTGCGTAGCTATTGCTGTTTTGGGCGTTTACTT
GATTAAAAATGATTATCAATTTATTGGATGGTTAACATATATTGTTGCTGGTGCATTATCCATACTGGCA
TCAACTACTACCATTAAAATGATTGGAGAAAAGCGAAAATCAGAGGAAACAAGTAAATCAGGATTCTTGC
TGTTGTTATTCTTCAGCCTGTTTTCCATAATAATTCTAGTTGCTGGTTTAGTTAAAGGGGTAAAGGATGT
TCTGTGAATCGGTACCCTCGAGAAGCTTGCGGCCGCGGGGATCCAGACATGATAAGATACATTGATGAGT
TTGGACAAACCACAACTAGAATGCAGTGAAAAAAATGCTTTATTTGTGAAATTTGTGATGCTATTGCTTT
ATTTGTAACCATTATAAGCTGCAATAAACAAGTTAACAACAACAATTGCATTCATTTTATGTTTCAGGTT
CAGGGGGAGGTGTGGGAGGTTTTTTCGGATCCTCTAGAGTCGATCTGCAGGCATGCTAGCTTGGCGTAAT
CATGGTCATAGCTGTTTCCTGTGTGAAATTGTTATCCGCTCACAATTCCACACAACATACGAGCCGGAAG
CATAAAGTGTAAAGCCTGGGGTGCCTAATGAGTGAGCTAACTCACATTAATTGCGTTGCGCTCACTGCCC
GCTTTCCAGTCGGGAAACCTGTCGTGCCAGCTGCATTAATGAATCGGCCAACGCGCGGGGAGAGGCGGTT
TGCGTATTGGGCGCTCTTCCGCTTCCTCGCTCACTGACTCGCTGCGCTCGGTCGTTCGGCTGCGGCGAGC
GGTATCAGCTCACTCAAAGGCGGTAATACGGTTATCCACAGAATCAGGGGATAACGCAGGAAAGAACATG
TGAGCAAAAGGCCAGCAAAAGGCCAGGAACCGTAAAAAGGCCGCGTTGCTGGCGTTTTTCCATAGGCTCC
GCCCCCCTGACGAGCATCACAAAAATCGACGCTCAAGTCAGAGGTGGCGAAACCCGACAGGACTATAAAG
ATACCAGGCGTTTCCCCCTGGAAGCTCCCTCGTGCGCTCTCCTGTTCCGACCCTGCCGCTTACCGGATAC
CTGTCCGCCTTTCTCCCTTCGGGAAGCGTGGCGCTTTCTCATAGCTCACGCTGTAGGTATCTCAGTTCGG
TGTAGGTCGTTCGCTCCAAGCTGGGCTGTGTGCACGAACCCCCCGTTCAGCCCGACCGCTGCGCCTTATC
CGGTAACTATCGTCTTGAGTCCAACCCGGTAAGACACGACTTATCGCCACTGGCAGCAGCCACTGGTAAC
AGGATTAGCAGAGCGAGGTATGTAGGCGGTGCTACAGAGTTCTTGAAGTGGTGGCCTAACTACGGCTACA
CTAGAAGAACAGTATTTGGTATCTGCGCTCTGCTGAAGCCAGTTACCTTCGGAAAAAGAGTTGGTAGCTC
TTGATCCGGCAAACAAACCACCGCTGGTAGCGGTGGTTTTTTTGTTTGCAAGCAGCAGATTACGCGCAGA
AAAAAAGGATCTCAAGAAGATCCTTTGATCTTTTCTACGGGGTCTGACGCTCAGTGGAACGAAAACTCAC
GTTAAGGGATTTTGGTCATGAGATTATCAAAAAGGATCTTCACCTAGATCCTTTTAAATTAAAAATGAAG
TTTTAAATCAATCTAAAGTATATATGAGTAAACTTGGTCTGACAGTTACCAATGCTTAATCAGTGAGGCA
CCTATCTCAGCGATCTGTCTATTTCGTTCATCCATAGTTGCCTGACTCCCCGTCGTGTAGATAACTACGA
TACGGGAGGGCTTACCATCTGGCCCCAGTGCTGCAATGATACCGCGAGACCCACGCTCACCGGCTCCAGA
TTTATCAGCAATAAACCAGCCAGCCGGAAGGGCCGAGCGCAGAAGTGGTCCTGCAACTTTATCCGCCTCC
ATCCAGTCTATTAATTGTTGCCGGGAAGCTAGAGTAAGTAGTTCGCCAGTTAATAGTTTGCGCAACGTTG
TTGCCATTGCTACAGGCATCGTGGTGTCACGCTCGTCGTTTGGTATGGCTTCATTCAGCTCCGGTTCCCA
ACGATCAAGGCGAGTTACATGATCCCCCATGTTGTGCAAAAAAGCGGTTAGCTCCTTCGGTCCTCCGATC
GTTGTCAGAAGTAAGTTGGCCGCAGTGTTATCACTCATGGTTATGGCAGCACTGCATAATTCTCTTACTG
TCATGCCATCCGTAAGATGCTTTTCTGTGACTGGTGAGTACTCAACCAAGTCATTCTGAGAATAGTGTAT
GCGGCGACCGAGTTGCTCTTGCCCGGCGTCAATACGGGATAATACCGCGCCACATAGCAGAACTTTAAAA
GTGCTCATCATTGGAAAACGTTCTTCGGGGCGAAAACTCTCAAGGATCTTACCGCTGTTGAGATCCAGTT
CGATGTAACCCACTCGTGCACCCAACTGATCTTCAGCATCTTTTACTTTCACCAGCGTTTCTGGGTGAGC
AAAAACAGGAAGGCAAAATGCCGCAAAAAAGGGAATAAGGGCGACACGGAAATGTTGAATACTCATACTC
TTCCTTTTTCAATATTATTGAAGCATTTATCAGGGTTATTGTCTCATGAGCGGATACATATTTGAATGTA
TTTAGAAAAATAAACAAATAGGGGTTCCGCGCACATTTCCCCGAAAAGTGCCACCTGACGTCTAAGAAAC
CATTATTATCATGACATTAACCTATAAAAATAGGCGTATCACGAGGCCCTTTCGTCTCGCGCGTTTCGGT
GATGACGGTGAAAACCTCTGACACATGCAGCTCCCGGAGACGGTCACAGCTTGTCTGTAAGCGGATGCCG
GGAGCAGACAAGCCCGTCAGGGCGCGTCAGCGGGTGTTGGCGGGTGTCGGGGCTGGCTTAACTATGCGGC
ATCAGAGCAGATTGTACTGAGAGTGCACCATATGCGGTGTGAAATACCGCACAGATGCGTAAGGAGAAAA
TACCGCATCAGGCGCCATTCGCCATTCAGGCTGCGCAACTGTTGGGAAGGGCGATCGGTGCGGGCCTCTT
CG
Features (pLannotate 1.2.2; 16 found; start..end, strand, type, name):
    107..127     -  misc_feature   MCS (fragment): pUC18/19 multiple cloning site
    126..429     +  enhancer       CMV enhancer: human cytomegalovirus immediate early enhancer
    430..633     +  promoter       CMV promoter: human cytomegalovirus (CMV) immediate early promoter
    771..867     +  intron         SV40 intron: modified SV40 intron with splice donor and acceptor sites
    928..1644    +  CDS            mEmerald: mEmerald is a basic (constitutively fluorescent) green fluorescent protein published in 1998, derived from Aequorea victoria. It is reported to be a very rapidly-maturing monomer with moderate acid sensitivity.
   2070..2204    -  polyA_signal   SV40 poly(A) signal: SV40 polyadenylation signal
   2339..2355    -  protein_bind   lac operator: The lac repressor binds to the lac operator to inhibit transcription in E. coli. This inhibition can be relieved by adding lactose or isopropyl-β-D-thiogalactopyranoside (IPTG). lac repressor encoded by lacI
   2363..2393    -  promoter       lac promoter: promoter for the E. coli lac operon
   2408..2429    -  protein_bind   CAP binding site: CAP binding activates transcription in the presence of cAMP. E. coli catabolite activator protein
   2442..2534    -  CDS            lacI (fragment): lac repressor; lacI; The lac repressor binds to the lac operator to inhibit transcription in E. coli. This inhibition can be relieved by adding lactose or isopropyl-β-D-thiogalactopyranoside (IPTG).
   2717..3305    -  rep_origin     ori: high-copy-number ColE1/pMB1/pBR322/pUC origin of replication
   3476..4336    -  CDS            AmpR: β-lactamase; bla; confers resistance to ampicillin, carbenicillin, and related antibiotics
   4337..4441    -  promoter       AmpR promoter: bla
   4536..4571    +  CDS            rop (fragment): Rop protein, which maintains plasmids at low copy number; rop
   4673..4772    +  misc_feature   bom (fragment): basis of mobility region from pBR322
   4778..101     -  CDS            lacZα (fragment) (across the origin): LacZα fragment of β-galactosidase; lacZ fragment
