[The description below was written by a language model from this plasmid's Addgene catalogue record and pLannotate feature annotations shown in this document.]
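Description:
pCMV_mEm_4GS_LF82_805 is a mammalian expression plasmid built on a pCMV backbone that produces the protein encoded by the E. coli LF82_805 coding sequence as a fusion to the green fluorescent protein mEmerald. It is propagated in E. coli from a high-copy ColE1/pUC-type origin and selected with ampicillin through the β-lactamase (AmpR) gene and its own promoter. Fragments of lacZα, lacI, rop and bom, together with a lac promoter, operator and CAP site, are also annotated. These appear to be remnants of the pUC/pBR322-derived cloning backbone rather than functional parts of the expression unit. No mammalian selection marker is annotated, which is consistent with transient expression.

The expression cassette consists of the human cytomegalovirus immediate-early enhancer and promoter, followed by a modified SV40 intron with splice donor and acceptor sites, which generally improves mRNA processing and expression. Next come the mEmerald open reading frame and an SV40 polyadenylation signal. mEmerald sits at the N-terminus of the fusion. The 330 bp LF82_805 insert was introduced by ligation-independent cloning and is not itself annotated in the feature table. It presumably occupies the unannotated gap between the end of mEmerald and the poly(A) signal. The "4GS" in the name suggests a glycine-serine linker between the two parts, although the record does not describe it.

According to the associated record, the plasmid belongs to a collection used in a multi-phenotypic imaging screen. In that screen, candidate bacterial effector proteins were expressed exogenously in HeLa cells, and the fluorescent tag allowed their localisation and cellular effects to be observed.
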