Addgene plasmid #100404: pCMV_mEm_4GS_LF82_805
Purpose: Mammalian expression of E. coli LF82_805 CDS fused to mEmerald
Depositing lab: Alan Huett. Depositing organization: University of Nottingham. Publication: A multi-phenotypic imaging screen to identify bacterial effectors by exogenous expression in a HeLa cell line. Collins A, Huett A. Sci Data. 2018 May 15;5:180081. doi: 10.1038/sdata.2018.81. PubMed 29762554.
Backbone
  Vector backbone: pCMV
  Backbone size w/o insert (bp): 4502
  Vector type: Mammalian Expression
Growth in bacteria
  Bacterial resistance: Ampicillin, 100 μg/mL
  Growth temperature: 37°C
  Growth strain: XL1 Blue
  Copy number: High Copy
Gene/Insert
  Gene/Insert name: LF82_805
  Insert size (bp): 330
  Promoter: CMV
  Tag / fusion protein: mEmerald (N terminal on backbone)
  Cloning method: Ligation Independent Cloning
  Sequencing primers: 5′ ACTTCTGCTCTAAAAGCTGCGG; 3′ CACTGCATTCTAGTTGTGGTTTGTC
Terms and licenses: Academic/Nonprofit Terms; Industry Terms: Not Available to Industry
How to cite: pCMV_mEm_4GS_LF82_805 was a gift from Alan Huett (Addgene plasmid # 100404 ; http://n2t.net/addgene:100404 ; RRID:Addgene_100404)
