>Addgene plasmid #100404 | pCMV_mEm_4GS_LF82_805 | depositor partial sequence | sequence record 183723 | Sequence across LF82 gene insert region
CTCGGCATGGNCGAGCTGTACAAGCGAATTGGTGGAGGGGGCGGTTCCGGTGGCGGAGGTTCCCGAATTC
GTCGACGGAGATCTGATATGTCTGAAAAAACTAAACTTGAGATATTTTCCGTTGAATACAGAAAAAATAT
TTTTGATTTATATAAAGATACATTTGTTTGCGTAGCTATTGCTGTTTTGGGCGTTTACTTGATTAAAAAT
GATTATCAATTTATTGGATGGTTAACATATATTGTTGCTGGTGCATTATCCATACTGGCATCAACTACTA
CCATTAAAATGATTGGAGAAAAGCGAAAATCAGAGGAAACAAGTAAATCAGGATTCTTGCTGTTGTTATT
CTTCAGCCTGTTTTCCATAATAATTCTAGTTGCTGGTTTAGTTAAAGGGGTAAAGGATGTTCTGTGAATC
GGTACCCTCGAGAAGCTTGCGGCCGCGGGGATCCAGACATGATAAGATACATTGATGAGTTTGGACAAAC
CACAACTAGAATGCAGTGAAAAAAATGCTTTATTTGTGAAATTTGTGATGCTATTGCTTTATTTGTAACC
ATTATAAGCTGCAATAAACAAGTTAACAACAACAATTGCATTCATTTTATGTTTCAGGTTCAGGGGGAGG
TGTGGGAGGTTTTTTCGGATCCTCTAGAGTCGATCTGCAGGCATGCTAGCTTGGCGTAATCATGGTCATA
GCTGTTTCCTGTGTGAAATTGTTATCCGCTCACAATTCCACACAACATACGAGCCGGAAGCATAAAGTGT
AAAGCCTGGGGTGCCTAATGAGTGAGCTAACTCACATTAATTGCGTTGCGCTCACTGCCCGCTTTCCAGT
CGGGAAACCTGTCGTGCCAGCTGCATTAATGAATCGGCCAACGCGCGGGGAGAGGCGGTTTGCGTATTGG
GCGCTCTTCCGCTTCCTCGCTCACTGACTCGCTGCGCTCGGTCGTTCGGCTGCGGCGAGCGGTATCAGCT
CACTCAANGGCGGTANACGNTTATCCACAGANTCNNGGNTACGC
